Addgene plasmid #49879: pCDNA-HA-Rab30N122I
Purpose: expresses HA-Rab30N122I in mammalian cells
Depositing lab: Marci Scidmore.
Backbone
  Vector backbone: pCDNA3.1+
  Backbone manufacturer: invitrogen
  Backbone size w/o insert (bp): 5428
  Total vector size (bp): 6028
  Vector type: Mammalian Expression
  Selectable markers: Neomycin (select with G418)
Growth in bacteria
  Bacterial resistance: Ampicillin, 100 μg/mL
  Growth temperature: 37°C
  Growth strain: DH5alpha
  Copy number: High Copy
Gene/Insert
  Gene/Insert name: Rab30
  Species: H. sapiens (human)
  Insert size (bp): 600
  Mutation: Asparagine 122 to Isoleucine
  GenBank ID: AF498956
  Entrez Gene: RAB30
  Promoter: CMV
  Tag / fusion protein: 3X-HA (N terminal on insert)
  Cloning method: Restriction Enzyme; 5′ cloning site kpn (not destroyed); 3′ cloning site XhoI (not destroyed)
  Sequencing primers: 5′ T7 Fwd (TAATACGACTCACTATAGGG)
Resource information
  A portion of this plasmid was derived from a plasmid made by: derived from pCDNA3.1+HA-Rab30 (purchased from Missouri S&T cDNA Resource Center)
Terms and licenses: Academic/Nonprofit Terms; Industry Terms: Not Available to Industry
How to cite: pCDNA-HA-Rab30N122I was a gift from Marci Scidmore (Addgene plasmid # 49879)
