[The description below was written by a language model from this plasmid's Addgene catalogue record.]
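Description:
pCDNA-HA-Rab30N122I is a mammalian expression plasmid built on the pCDNA3.1+ backbone, with a total size of about 6.0 kb, of which roughly 600 bp is insert. It is maintained in E. coli as a high-copy plasmid under ampicillin selection. It also carries a neomycin resistance marker, so transfected mammalian cells can be selected with G418 when stable expression is wanted. No feature table accompanies the record, so other backbone elements are not itemised here.

The payload is the human RAB30 coding sequence, which encodes a small GTPase of the Rab family, placed under the strong constitutive CMV promoter. The insert sits between KpnI and XhoI sites, both of which remain intact. A triple HA epitope tag is fused to the N terminus, allowing the protein to be detected or immunoprecipitated with anti-HA antibodies. N-terminal tagging also leaves the C terminus free, which matters because Rab proteins are generally prenylated there for membrane attachment.

The insert carries an asparagine-to-isoleucine substitution at position 122. In Rab and other Ras-like GTPases, this type of change in the conserved guanine nucleotide-binding motif is generally used to impair nucleotide binding and produce a dominant-interfering form, although the record itself does not state the functional consequence. The plasmid was derived from a wild-type HA-Rab30 pCDNA3.1+ construct obtained from a cDNA resource. Its recorded purpose is to express HA-Rab30N122I in mammalian cells, where it would typically be compared with the wild-type protein in studies of Rab30 localisation and membrane trafficking.
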