>Addgene plasmid #49879 | pCDNA-HA-Rab30N122I | depositor partial sequence | sequence record 74645 | pCDNA-HA-Rab30N122I sequence 711 bps
GGTACCACCATGTACCCATACGATGTTCCAGATTACGCTTACCCATACGATGTTCCAGATTACGCTTACC
CATACGATGTTCCAGATTACGCTGATAGTATGGAAGATTATGATTTCCTGTTCAAAATTGTTTTAATTGG
CAACGCTGGTGTGGGGAAGACGTGCCTCGTCCGAAGATTCACTCAGGGTCTTTTCCCCCCAGGTCAAGGA
GCCACAATTGGAGTTGATTTTATGATTAAGACAGTGGAGATTAATGGTGAAAAAGTAAAGCTACAGATCT
GGGACACAGCAGGTCAAGAGAGATTTCGGTCCATTACCCAGAGTTACTACCGAAGCGCCAATGCCTTGAT
CCTCACCTATGACATTACCTGTGAGGAATCCTTCCGTTGCCTTCCTGAGTGGCTGCGGGAGATAGAACAA
TATGCCAGCAACAAGGTCATCACTGTGTTAGTGGGCATCAAGATTGACCTGGCTGAAAGGAGAGAGGTTT
CCCAGCAGCGAGCTGAAGAATTCTCAGAAGCTCAGGACATGTATTATCTGGAGACCTCAGCCAAGGAATC
TGATAATGTGGAGAAACTCTTCCTTGACTTAGCATGCCGACTCATCAGTGAAGCCAGACAGAACACACTT
GTGAACAATGTATCCTCACCCTTACCTGGAGAAGGGAAAAGCATCAGCTATTTGACTTGTTGTAATTTCA
ACTAACTCGAG
