>Addgene plasmid #49879 | pCDNA-HA-Rab30N122I | addgene partial sequence | sequence record 77314 | CMV-F 5'-CGCAAATGGGCGGTAGGCGTG-3'
CTATATAAGCAGAGCTCTCTGGCTAACTAGAGAACCCACTGCTTACTGGCTTATCGAAATTAATACGACT
CACTATAGGGAGACCCAAGCTGGCTAGCGTTTAAACTTAAGCTTGGTACCACCATGTACCCATACGATGT
TCCAGATTACGCTTACCCATACGATGTTCCAGATTACGCTTACCCATACGATGTTCCAGATTACGCTGAT
AGTATGGAAGATTATGATTTCCTGTTCAAAATTGTTTTAATTGGCAACGCTGGTGTGGGGAAGACGTGCC
TCGTCCGAAGATTCACTCAGGGTCTTTTCCCCCCAGGTCAAGGAGCCACAATTGGAGTTGATTTTATGAT
TAAGACAGTGGAGATTAATGGTGAAAAAGTAAAGCTACAGATCTGGGACACAGCAGGTCAAGAGAGATTT
CGGTCCATTACCCAGAGTTACTACCGAAGCGCCAATGCCTTGATCCTCACCTATGACATTACCTGTGAGG
AATCCTTCCGTTGCCTTCCTGAGTGGCTGCGGGAGATAGAACAATATGCCAGCAACAAGGTCATCACTGT
GTTAGTGGGCATCAAGATTGACCTGGCTGAAAGGAGAGAGGTTTCCCAGCAGCGAGCTGAAGAATTCTCA
GAAGCTCAGGACATGTATTATCTGGAGACCTCAGCCAAGGAATCTGATAATGTGGAGAAACTCTTCCTTG
ACTTAGCATGCCGACTCATCAGTGAAGCCAGACAGAACACACTTGTGAACAATGTATCCTCACCCTTACC
TGGAGAAGGGAAAAGCATCAGCTATTTGACTTGTTGTAATTTCAACTAACTCGAGTCTAGAGGGCCCGTT
TAAACCCGCTGATCAGCCTCGACTGTGCCTTCTAGTTGCCAGCCATCTGTTGTTTGCCCCTCCCCCGTGC
CTTCCTTGACCCTGGAAGGTGCCACTCCCACTGTCCTTTCCTAATAAAATGAGGAAATTGCATCGCATTG
TCTGAGTAGGTGTCAT
